Addgene plasmid #84479: Fuw-dCas9-Tet1CD_IM
Purpose: Lentiviral construct to express dCas9 fused with an inactive catalytic domain of Tet1 (H1672Y, D1674A)
Depositing lab: Rudolf Jaenisch. Depositing organization: Whitehead Institute for Biomedical Research. Publication: Editing DNA Methylation in the Mammalian Genome. Liu XS, Wu H, Ji X, Stelzer Y, Wu X, Czauderna S, Shu J, Dadon D, Young RA, Jaenisch R. Cell. 2016 Sep 22;167(1):233-247.e17. doi: 10.1016/j.cell.2016.08.056. PubMed 27662091.
Backbone
  Vector backbone: FUW
  Backbone size w/o insert (bp): 9213
  Total vector size (bp): 15573
  Vector type: Mammalian Expression, Lentiviral
  Selectable markers: Zeocin ; Resistance marker is outside the LTRs and will not be packaged into virus
Growth in bacteria
  Bacterial resistance: Ampicillin, 100 μg/mL
  Growth temperature: 37°C
  Growth strain: NEB Stable
  Copy number: High Copy
Gene/Insert
  Gene/Insert name: dCas9-Tet1CD_IM
  Species: H. sapiens (human), Synthetic
  Insert size (bp): 6351
  Cloning method: Restriction Enzyme; 5′ cloning site AscI (not destroyed); 3′ cloning site EcoRI (not destroyed)
  Sequencing primers: 5′ aactatgcgctcggg; 3′ taaagcagcgtatcc
Terms and licenses: Academic/Nonprofit Terms; Industry Terms: Not Available to Industry
How to cite: Fuw-dCas9-Tet1CD_IM was a gift from Rudolf Jaenisch (Addgene plasmid # 84479 ; http://n2t.net/addgene:84479 ; RRID:Addgene_84479)
