[The description below was written by a language model from this plasmid's Addgene catalogue record and pLannotate feature annotations shown in this document.]
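Description:
Fuw-dCas9-Tet1CD_IM is a lentiviral mammalian expression plasmid built on the FUW backbone, catalogued at about 15.6 kb (the sequenced record is slightly shorter, roughly 15.5 kb). It is propagated in E. coli through a high-copy ColE1/pUC-type origin with ampicillin resistance, and it also carries an f1 origin. The viral portion is a chimeric transfer-vector arrangement. A CMV enhancer/promoter drives a truncated HIV-1 5' LTR to produce the genomic RNA in packaging cells. This is followed by the Ψ packaging signal with a gag fragment, the Rev response element and the cPPT/CTS. Downstream of the payload sit a WPRE, which enhances transcript expression, and the 3' LTR, followed by a bGH polyadenylation signal. An SV40/EM7-driven BleoR (Zeocin) cassette is present, but it lies outside the LTRs. It is therefore not packaged into virus and cannot be used to select transduced cells.

The payload, cloned between AscI and EcoRI sites, is expressed from the human ubiquitin C promoter. It encodes Streptococcus pyogenes Cas9 in its nuclease-dead form (dCas9), an SV40 nuclear localization signal, and a fragment of human TET1 corresponding to the catalytic domain. TET1 normally oxidizes 5-methylcytosine to initiate DNA demethylation. Here the domain carries the H1672Y and D1674A substitutions, which render it catalytically inactive. No guide RNA cassette or fluorescent reporter is annotated, so targeting would depend on a separately supplied sgRNA. The construct most plausibly serves as the inactive-enzyme control for targeted DNA demethylation experiments. Such a control would separate effects of Tet1 enzymatic activity from those caused simply by dCas9 fusion binding at a locus.
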