Features (pLannotate 1.2.2; 33 found; start..end, strand, type, name):
    102..481     +  enhancer       CMV enhancer: human cytomegalovirus immediate early enhancer
    482..681     +  promoter       CMV promoter: human cytomegalovirus (CMV) immediate early promoter
    699..879     +  LTR            5' LTR (truncated): truncated 5' long terminal repeat (LTR) from HIV-1
    926..1051    +  misc_feature   HIV-1 Ψ: packaging signal of human immunodeficiency virus type 1
   1035..1398    +  CDS            HIV-1 gag (fragment): gag protein from human immunodeficiency virus 1; gag
   1544..1777    +  misc_feature   RRE: The Rev response element (RRE) of HIV-1 allows for Rev-dependent mRNA export from the nucleus to the cytoplasm.
   2154..2254    +  CDS            Rev (fragment): human immunodeficiency virus 1 (HIV-1) Rev protein; rev; enhances nuclear export of unspliced and incompletely spliced viral mRNAs
   2304..2421    +  misc_feature   cPPT/CTS: central polypurine tract and central termination sequence of HIV-1
   2486..3697    +  promoter       UbC promoter: human ubiquitin C promoter
   3708..3725    -  misc_feature   MCS (fragment): pUC18/19 multiple cloning site
   3748..7851    +  CDS            cas9: CAS9_STRP1 - Also known as csn1 From Streptococcus pyogenes serotype M1.
   7864..7884    +  CDS            SV40 NLS: nuclear localization signal of SV40 (simian virus 40) large T antigen
   7939..10092   +  CDS            TET1 (fragment): TET1_HUMAN - Also known as CXXC6, KIAA1676, LCX. Experimental evidence at protein level: Swiss-Prot protein existence level 1. Dioxygenase that catalyzes the conversion of the modified genomic base 5-methylcytosine (5mC) into 5-hydroxymethylcytosine (5hmC) and plays a key role in active DNA demethylation. Also mediates subsequent conversion of 5hmC into 5-formylcytosine (5fC), and conversion of 5fC to 5-carboxylcytosine (5caC). Conversion of 5mC into 5hmC, 5fC and 5caC probably constitutes the first step in cytosine demethylation. Methylation at the C5 position of cytosine bases is an epigenet
  10096..10120   +  misc_feature   MCS (fragment): pBluescript multiple cloning site
  10120..10708   +  misc_feature   WPRE: woodchuck hepatitis virus posttranscriptional regulatory element
  10645..11226   +  CDS            nef (fragment): NEF_HV1H2 - Experimental evidence at protein level: Swiss-Prot protein existence level 1. Extracellular Nef protein targets CD4(+) T-lymphocytes for apoptosis by interacting with CXCR4 surface receptors. From Human immunodeficiency virus type 1 group M subtype B (isolate HXB2) (HIV-1).
  11233..11413   +  LTR            5' LTR (truncated): truncated 5' long terminal repeat (LTR) from HIV-1
  11445..11669   +  polyA_signal   bGH poly(A) signal: bovine growth hormone polyadenylation signal
  11673..11694   +  promoter       SV40 promoter (fragment): SV40 enhancer and early promoter
  11715..12143   +  rep_origin     f1 ori (sequence partly withheld): f1 bacteriophage origin of replication; arrow indicates direction of (+) strand synthesis
  12196..12406   +  promoter       SV40 promoter: SV40 early promoter
  12462..12509   +  promoter       EM7 promoter: synthetic bacterial promoter&nbsp
  12528..12902   +  CDS            BleoR: antibiotic-binding protein; Sh ble from Streptoalloteichus hindustanus; confers resistance to bleomycin, phleomycin, and Zeocin™
  12912..13037   +  CDS            ble (fragment): BLE_KLEPN - Experimental evidence at protein level: Swiss-Prot protein existence level 1. Binding protein with a strong affinity to the bleomycin family of antibiotics. Binds to CL990; an antimitotic-antibiotic compound. From Klebsiella pneumoniae.
  13032..13153   +  polyA_signal   SV40 poly(A) signal: SV40 polyadenylation signal
  13224..13246   -  protein_bind   lac operator (fragment): The lac repressor binds to the lac operator to inhibit transcription in E. coli. This inhibition can be relieved by adding lactose or isopropyl-β-D-thiogalactopyranoside (IPTG). lac repressor encoded by lacI
  13250..13280   -  promoter       lac promoter: promoter for the E. coli lac operon
  13295..13316   -  protein_bind   CAP binding site: CAP binding activates transcription in the presence of cAMP. E. coli catabolite activator protein
  13329..13421   -  CDS            lacI (fragment): lac repressor; lacI; The lac repressor binds to the lac operator to inhibit transcription in E. coli. This inhibition can be relieved by adding lactose or isopropyl-β-D-thiogalactopyranoside (IPTG).
  13604..14192   -  rep_origin     ori: high-copy-number ColE1/pMB1/pBR322/pUC origin of replication
  14363..15223   -  CDS            AmpR: β-lactamase; bla; confers resistance to ampicillin, carbenicillin, and related antibiotics
  15224..15328   -  promoter       AmpR promoter: bla
  15387..15439   -  misc_feature   bom (fragment): basis of mobility region from pBR322
>Addgene plasmid #84479 | Fuw-dCas9-Tet1CD_IM | addgene full sequence | sequence record 212854 | Addgene NGS Result
AGCTACAACAAGGCAAGGCTTGACCGACAATTGCATGAAGAATCTGCTTAGGGTTAGGCGTTTTGCGCTG
CTTCGCGATGTACGGGCCAGATATACGCGTTGACATTGATTATTGACTAGTTATTAATAGTAATCAATTA
CGGGGTCATTAGTTCATAGCCCATATATGGAGTTCCGCGTTACATAACTTACGGTAAATGGCCCGCCTGG
CTGACCGCCCAACGACCCCCGCCCATTGACGTCAATAATGACGTATGTTCCCATAGTAACGCCAATAGGG
ACTTTCCATTGACGTCAATGGGTGGAGTATTTACGGTAAACTGCCCACTTGGCAGTACATCAAGTGTATC
ATATGCCAAGTACGCCCCCTATTGACGTCAATGACGGTAAATGGCCCGCCTGGCATTATGCCCAGTACAT
GACCTTATGGGACTTTCCTACTTGGCAGTACATCTACGTATTAGTCATCGCTATTACCATGGTGATGCGG
TTTTGGCAGTACATCAATGGGCGTGGATAGCGGTTTGACTCACGGGGATTTCCAAGTCTCCACCCCATTG
ACGTCAATGGGAGTTTGTTTTGGCACCAAAATCAACGGGACTTTCCAAAATGTCGTAACAACTCCGCCCC
ATTGACGCAAATGGGCGGTAGGCGTGTACGGTGGGAGGTCTATATAAGCAGCGCGTTTTGCCTGTACTGG
GTCTCTCTGGTTAGACCAGATCTGAGCCTGGGAGCTCTCTGGCTAACTAGGGAACCCACTGCTTAAGCCT
CAATAAAGCTTGCCTTGAGTGCTTCAAGTAGTGTGTGCCCGTCTGTTGTGTGACTCTGGTAACTAGAGAT
CCCTCAGACCCTTTTAGTCAGTGTGGAAAATCTCTAGCAGTGGCGCCCGAACAGGGACTTGAAAGCGAAA
GGGAAACCAGAGGAGCTCTCTCGACGCAGGACTCGGCTTGCTGAAGCGCGCACGGCAAGAGGCGAGGGGC
GGCGACTGGTGAGTACGCCAAAAATTTTGACTAGCGGAGGCTAGAAGGAGAGAGATGGGTGCGAGAGCGT
CAGTATTAAGCGGGGGAGAATTAGATCGCGATGGGAAAAAATTCGGTTAAGGCCAGGGGGAAAGAAAAAA
TATAAATTAAAACATATAGTATGGGCAAGCAGGGAGCTAGAACGATTCGCAGTTAATCCTGGCCTGTTAG
AAACATCAGAAGGCTGTAGACAAATACTGGGACAGCTACAACCATCCCTTCAGACAGGATCAGAAGAACT
TAGATCATTATATAATACAGTAGCAACCCTCTATTGTGTGCATCAAAGGATAGAGATAAAAGACACCAAG
GAAGCTTTAGACAAGATAGAGGAAGAGCAAAACAAAAGTAAGACCACCGCACAGCAAGCGGCCGCTGATC
TTCAGACCTGGAGGAGGAGATATGAGGGACAATTGGAGAAGTGAATTATATAAATATAAAGTAGTAAAAA
TTGAACCATTAGGAGTAGCACCCACCAAGGCAAAGAGAAGAGTGGTGCAGAGAGAAAAAAGAGCAGTGGG
AATAGGAGCTTTGTTCCTTGGGTTCTTGGGAGCAGCAGGAAGCACTATGGGCGCAGCGTCAATGACGCTG
ACGGTACAGGCCAGACAATTATTGTCTGGTATAGTGCAGCAGCAGAACAATTTGCTGAGGGCTATTGAGG
CGCAACAGCATCTGTTGCAACTCACAGTCTGGGGCATCAAGCAGCTCCAGGCAAGAATCCTGGCTGTGGA
AAGATACCTAAAGGATCAACAGCTCCTGGGGATTTGGGGTTGCTCTGGAAAACTCATTTGCACCACTGCT
GTGCCTTGGAATGCTAGTTGGAGTAATAAATCTCTGGAACAGATTTGGAATCACACGACCTGGATGGAGT
GGGACAGAGAAATTAACAATTACACAAGCTTAATACACTCCTTAATTGAAGAATCGCAAAACCAGCAAGA
AAAGAATGAACAAGAATTATTGGAATTAGATAAATGGGCAAGTTTGTGGAATTGGTTTAACATAACAAAT
TGGCTGTGGTATATAAAATTATTCATAATGATAGTAGGAGGCTTGGTAGGTTTAAGAATAGTTTTTGCTG
TACTTTCTATAGTGAATAGAGTTAGGCAGGGATATTCACCATTATCGTTTCAGACCCACCTCCCAACCCC
GAGGGGACCCGACAGGCCCGAAGGAATAGAAGAAGAAGGTGGAGAGAGAGACAGAGACAGATCCATTCGA
TTAGTGAACGGATCGGCACTGCGTGCGCCAATTCTGCAGACAAATGGCAGTATTCATCCACAATTTTAAA
AGAAAAGGGGGGATTGGGGGGTACAGTGCAGGGGAAAGAATAGTAGACATAATAGCAACAGACATACAAA
CTAAAGAATTACAAAAACAAATTACAAAAATTCAAAATTTTCGGGTTTATTACAGGGACAGCAGAGATCC
AGTTTGGTTAATTAACCCGTGTCGGCTCCAGATCTGGCCTCCGCGCCGGGTTTTGGCGCCTCCCGCGGGC
GCCCCCCTCCTCACGGCGAGCGCTGCCACGTCAGACGAAGGGCGCAGCGAGCGTCCTGATCCTTCCGCCC
GGACGCTCAGGACAGCGGCCCGCTGCTCATAAGACTCGGCCTTAGAACCCCAGTATCAGCAGAAGGACAT
TTTAGGACGGGACTTGGGTGACTCTAGGGCACTGGTTTTCTTTCCAGAGAGCGGAACAGGCGAGGAAAAG
TAGTCCCTTCTCGGCGATTCTGCGGAGGGATCTCCGTGGGGCGGTGAACGCCGATGATTATATAAGGACG
CGCCGGGTGTGGCACAGCTAGTTCCGTCGCAGCCGGGATTTGGGTCGCGGTTCTTGTTTGTGGATCGCTG
TGATCGTCACTTGGTGAGTAGCGGGCTGCTGGGCTGGCCGGGGCTTTCGTGGCCGCCGGGCCGCTCGGTG
GGACGGAAGCGTGTGGAGAGACCGCCAAGGGCTGTAGTCTGGGTCCGCGAGCAAGGTTGCCCTGAACTGG
GGGTTGGGGGGAGCGCAGCAAAATGGCGGCTGTTCCCGAGTCTTGAATGGAAGACGCTTGTGAGGCGGGC
TGTGAGGTCGTTGAAACAAGGTGGGGGGCATGGTGGGCGGCAAGAACCCAAGGTCTTGAGGCCTTCGCTA
ATGCGGGAAAGCTCTTATTCGGGTGAGATGGGCTGGGGCACCATCTGGGGACCCTGACGTGAAGTTTGTC
ACTGACTGGAGAACTCGGTTTGTCGTCTGTTGCGGGGGCGGCAGTTATGGCGGTGCCGTTGGGCAGTGCA
CCCGTACCTTTGGGAGCGCGCGCCCTCGTCGTGTCGTGACGTCACCCGTTCTGTTGGCTTATAATGCAGG
GTGGGGCCACCTGCCGGTAGGTGTGCGGTAGGCTTTTCTCCGTCGCAGGACGCAGGGTTCGGGCCTAGGG
TAGGCTCTCCTGAATCGACAGGCGCCGGACCTCTGGTGAGGGGAGGGATAAGTGAGGCGTCAGTTTCTTT
GGTCGGTTTTATGTACCTATCTTCTTAAGTAGCTGAAGCTCCGGTTTTGAACTATGCGCTCGGGGTTGGC
GAGTGTGTTTTGTGAAGTTTTTTAGGCACCTTTTGAAATGTAATCATTTGGGTCAATATGTAATTTTCAG
TGTTAGACTAGTAAATTGTCCGCTAAATTCTGGCCGTTTTTGGCTTTTTTGTTAGACGAAGCTTGGGCTG
CAGGTCGACTCTAGAAGTTAACCTCGAGGGCGCGCCCATGGACAAGAAGTATTCTATCGGACTGGCCATC
GGGACTAATAGCGTCGGGTGGGCCGTGATCACTGACGAGTACAAGGTGCCCTCTAAGAAGTTCAAGGTGC
TCGGGAACACCGACCGGCATTCCATCAAGAAAAATCTGATCGGAGCTCTCCTCTTTGATTCAGGGGAGAC
CGCTGAAGCAACCCGCCTCAAGCGGACTGCTAGACGGCGGTACACCAGGAGGAAGAACCGGATTTGTTAC
CTTCAAGAGATATTCTCCAACGAAATGGCAAAGGTCGACGACAGCTTCTTCCATAGGCTGGAAGAATCAT
TCCTCGTGGAAGAGGATAAGAAGCATGAACGGCATCCCATCTTCGGTAATATCGTCGACGAGGTGGCCTA
TCACGAGAAATACCCAACCATCTACCATCTTCGCAAAAAGCTGGTGGACTCAACCGACAAGGCAGACCTC
CGGCTTATCTACCTGGCCCTGGCCCACATGATCAAGTTCAGAGGCCACTTCCTGATCGAGGGCGACCTCA
ATCCTGACAATAGCGATGTGGATAAACTGTTCATCCAGCTGGTGCAGACTTACAACCAGCTCTTTGAAGA
GAACCCCATCAATGCAAGCGGAGTCGATGCCAAGGCCATTCTGTCAGCCCGGCTGTCAAAGAGCCGCAGA
CTTGAGAATCTTATCGCTCAGCTGCCGGGTGAAAAGAAAAATGGACTGTTCGGGAACCTGATTGCTCTTT
CACTTGGGCTGACTCCCAATTTCAAGTCTAATTTCGACCTGGCAGAGGATGCCAAGCTGCAACTGTCCAA
GGACACCTATGATGACGATCTCGACAACCTCCTGGCCCAGATCGGTGACCAATACGCCGACCTTTTCCTT
GCTGCTAAGAATCTTTCTGACGCCATCCTGCTGTCTGACATTCTCCGCGTGAACACTGAAATCACCAAGG
CCCCTCTTTCAGCTTCAATGATTAAGCGGTATGATGAGCACCACCAGGACCTGACCCTGCTTAAGGCACT
CGTCCGGCAGCAGCTTCCGGAGAAGTACAAGGAAATCTTCTTTGACCAGTCAAAGAATGGATACGCCGGC
TACATCGACGGAGGTGCCTCCCAAGAGGAATTTTATAAGTTTATCAAACCTATCCTTGAGAAGATGGACG
GCACCGAAGAGCTCCTCGTGAAACTGAATCGGGAGGATCTGCTGCGGAAGCAGCGCACTTTCGACAATGG
GAGCATTCCCCACCAGATCCATCTTGGGGAGCTTCACGCCATCCTTCGGCGCCAAGAGGACTTCTACCCC
TTTCTTAAGGACAACAGGGAGAAGATTGAGAAAATTCTCACTTTCCGCATCCCCTACTACGTGGGACCCC
TCGCCAGAGGAAATAGCCGGTTTGCTTGGATGACCAGAAAGTCAGAAGAAACTATCACTCCCTGGAACTT
CGAAGAGGTGGTGGACAAGGGAGCCAGCGCTCAGTCATTCATCGAACGGATGACTAACTTCGATAAGAAC
CTCCCCAATGAGAAGGTCCTGCCGAAACATTCCCTGCTCTACGAGTACTTTACCGTGTACAACGAGCTGA
CCAAGGTGAAATATGTCACCGAAGGGATGAGGAAGCCCGCATTCCTGTCAGGCGAACAAAAGAAGGCAAT
TGTGGACCTTCTGTTCAAGACCAATAGAAAGGTGACCGTGAAGCAGCTGAAGGAGGACTATTTCAAGAAA
ATTGAATGCTTCGACTCTGTGGAGATTAGCGGGGTCGAAGATCGGTTCAACGCAAGCCTGGGTACCTACC
ATGATCTGCTTAAGATCATCAAGGACAAGGATTTTCTGGACAATGAGGAGAACGAGGACATCCTTGAGGA
CATTGTCCTGACTCTCACTCTGTTCGAGGACCGGGAAATGATCGAGGAGAGGCTTAAGACCTACGCCCAT
CTGTTCGACGATAAAGTGATGAAGCAACTTAAACGGAGAAGATATACCGGATGGGGACGCCTTAGCCGCA
AACTCATCAACGGAATCCGGGACAAACAGAGCGGAAAGACCATTCTTGATTTCCTTAAGAGCGACGGATT
CGCTAATCGCAACTTCATGCAACTTATCCATGATGATTCCCTGACCTTTAAGGAGGACATCCAGAAGGCC
CAAGTGTCTGGACAAGGTGACTCACTGCACGAGCATATCGCAAATCTGGCTGGTTCACCCGCTATTAAGA
AGGGTATTCTCCAGACCGTGAAAGTCGTGGACGAGCTGGTCAAGGTGATGGGTCGCCATAAACCAGAGAA
CATTGTCATCGAGATGGCCAGGGAAAACCAGACTACCCAGAAGGGACAGAAGAACAGCAGGGAGCGGATG
AAAAGAATTGAGGAAGGGATTAAGGAGCTCGGGTCACAGATCCTTAAAGAGCACCCGGTGGAAAACACCC
AGCTTCAGAATGAGAAGCTCTATCTGTACTACCTTCAAAATGGACGCGATATGTATGTGGACCAAGAGCT
TGATATCAACAGGCTCTCAGACTACGACGTGGACGCCATCGTCCCTCAGAGCTTCCTCAAAGACGACTCA
ATTGACAATAAGGTGCTGACTCGCTCAGACAAGAACCGGGGAAAGTCAGATAACGTGCCCTCAGAGGAAG
TCGTGAAAAAGATGAAGAACTATTGGCGCCAGCTTCTGAACGCAAAGCTGATCACTCAGCGGAAGTTCGA
CAATCTCACTAAGGCTGAGAGGGGCGGACTGAGCGAACTGGACAAAGCAGGATTCATTAAACGGCAACTT
GTGGAGACTCGGCAGATTACTAAACATGTCGCCCAAATCCTTGACTCACGCATGAATACCAAGTACGACG
AAAACGACAAACTTATCCGCGAGGTGAAGGTGATTACCCTGAAGTCCAAGCTGGTCAGCGATTTCAGAAA
GGACTTTCAATTCTACAAAGTGCGGGAGATCAATAACTATCATCATGCTCATGACGCATATCTGAATGCC
GTGGTGGGAACCGCCCTGATCAAGAAGTACCCAAAGCTGGAAAGCGAGTTCGTGTACGGAGACTACAAGG
TCTACGACGTGCGCAAGATGATTGCCAAATCTGAGCAGGAGATCGGAAAGGCCACCGCAAAGTACTTCTT
CTACAGCAACATCATGAATTTCTTCAAGACCGAAATCACCCTTGCAAACGGTGAGATCCGGAAGAGGCCG
CTCATCGAGACTAATGGGGAGACTGGCGAAATCGTGTGGGACAAGGGCAGAGATTTCGCTACCGTGCGCA
AAGTGCTTTCTATGCCTCAAGTGAACATCGTGAAGAAAACCGAGGTGCAAACCGGAGGCTTTTCTAAGGA
ATCAATCCTCCCCAAGCGCAACTCCGACAAGCTCATTGCAAGGAAGAAGGATTGGGACCCTAAGAAGTAC
GGCGGATTCGATTCACCAACTGTGGCTTATTCTGTCCTGGTCGTGGCTAAGGTGGAAAAAGGAAAGTCTA
AGAAGCTCAAGAGCGTGAAGGAACTGCTGGGTATCACCATTATGGAGCGCAGCTCCTTCGAGAAGAACCC
AATTGACTTTCTCGAAGCCAAAGGTTACAAGGAAGTCAAGAAGGACCTTATCATCAAGCTCCCAAAGTAT
AGCCTGTTCGAACTGGAGAATGGGCGGAAGCGGATGCTCGCCTCCGCTGGCGAACTTCAGAAGGGTAATG
AGCTGGCTCTCCCCTCCAAGTACGTGAATTTCCTCTACCTTGCAAGCCATTACGAGAAGCTGAAGGGGAG
CCCCGAGGACAACGAGCAAAAGCAACTGTTTGTGGAGCAGCATAAGCATTATCTGGACGAGATCATTGAG
CAGATTTCCGAGTTTTCTAAACGCGTCATTCTCGCTGATGCCAACCTCGATAAAGTCCTTAGCGCATACA
ATAAGCACAGAGACAAACCAATTCGGGAGCAGGCTGAGAATATCATCCACCTGTTCACCCTCACCAATCT
TGGTGCCCCTGCCGCATTCAAGTACTTCGACACCACCATCGACCGGAAACGCTATACCTCCACCAAAGAA
GTGCTGGACGCCACCCTCATCCACCAGAGCATCACCGGACTTTACGAAACTCGGATTGACCTCTCACAGC
TCGGAGGGGATGAGGGAGCTGATCCAAAAAAGAAGAGAAAGGTAGACCCAAAGAAAAAACGAAAAGTAGA
TCCGAAAAAGAAGAGGAAGGTGGGATCCCTGCCCACCTGCAGCTGTCTTGATCGAGTTATACAAAAAGAC
AAAGGCCCATATTATACACACCTTGGGGCAGGACCAAGTGTTGCTGCTGTCAGGGAAATCATGGAGAATA
GGTATGGTCAAAAAGGAAACGCAATAAGGATAGAAATAGTAGTGTACACCGGTAAAGAAGGGAAAAGCTC
TCATGGGTGTCCAATTGCTAAGTGGGTTTTAAGAAGAAGCAGTGATGAAGAAAAAGTTCTTTGTTTGGTC
CGGCAGCGTACAGGCCACCACTGTCCAACTGCTGTGATGGTGGTGCTCATCATGGTGTGGGATGGCATCC
CTCTTCCAATGGCCGACCGGCTATACACAGAGCTCACAGAGAATCTAAAGTCATACAATGGGCACCCTAC
CGACAGAAGATGCACCCTCAATGAAAATCGTACCTGTACATGTCAAGGAATTGATCCAGAGACTTGTGGA
GCTTCATTCTCTTTTGGCTGTTCATGGAGTATGTACTTTAATGGCTGTAAGTTTGGTAGAAGCCCAAGCC
CCAGAAGATTTAGAATTGATCCAAGCTCTCCCTTACATGAAAAAAACCTTGAAGATAACTTACAGAGTTT
GGCTACACGATTAGCTCCAATTTATAAGCAGTATGCTCCAGTAGCTTACCAAAATCAGGTGGAATATGAA
AATGTTGCCCGAGAATGTCGGCTTGGCAGCAAGGAAGGTCGACCCTTCTCTGGGGTCACTGCTTGCCTGG
ACTTCTGTGCTCATCCCTACAGGGCCATTCACAACATGAATAATGGAAGCACTGTGGTTTGTACCTTAAC
TCGAGAAGATAACCGCTCTTTGGGTGTTATTCCTCAAGATGAGCAGCTCCATGTGCTACCTCTTTATAAG
CTTTCAGACACAGATGAGTTTGGCTCCAAGGAAGGAATGGAAGCCAAGATCAAATCTGGGGCCATCGAGG
TCCTGGCACCCCGCCGCAAAAAAAGAACGTGTTTCACTCAGCCTGTTCCCCGTTCTGGAAAGAAGAGGGC
TGCGATGATGACAGAGGTTCTTGCACATAAGATAAGGGCAGTGGAAAAGAAACCTATTCCCCGAATCAAG
CGGAAGAATAACTCAACAACAACAAACAACAGTAAGCCTTCGTCACTGCCAACCTTAGGGAGTAACACTG
AGACCGTGCAACCTGAAGTAAAAAGTGAAACCGAACCCCATTTTATCTTAAAAAGTTCAGACAACACTAA
AACTTATTCGCTGATGCCATCCGCTCCTCACCCAGTGAAAGAGGCATCTCCAGGCTTCTCCTGGTCCCCG
AAGACTGCTTCAGCCACACCAGCTCCACTGAAGAATGACGCAACAGCCTCATGCGGGTTTTCAGAAAGAA
GCAGCACTCCCCACTGTACGATGCCTTCGGGAAGACTCAGTGGTGCCAATGCTGCAGCTGCTGATGGCCC
TGGCATTTCACAGCTTGGCGAAGTGGCTCCTCTCCCCACCCTGTCTGCTCCTGTGATGGAGCCCCTCATT
AATTCTGAGCCTTCCACTGGTGTGACTGAGCCGCTAACGCCTCATCAGCCAAACCACCAGCCCTCCTTCC
TCACCTCTCCTCAAGACCTTGCCTCTTCTCCAATGGAAGAAGATGAGCAGCATTCTGAAGCAGATGAGCC
TCCATCAGACGAACCCCTATCTGATGACCCCCTGTCACCTGCTGAGGAGAAATTGCCCCACATTGATGAG
TATTGGTCAGACAGTGAGCACATCTTTTTGGATGCAAATATTGGTGGGGTGGCCATCGCACCTGCTCACG
GCTCGGTTTTGATTGAGTGTGCCCGGCGAGAGCTGCACGCTACCACTCCTGTTGAGCACCCCAACCGTAA
TCATCCAACCCGCCTCTCCCTTGTCTTTTACCAGCACAAAAACCTAAATAAGCCCCAACATGGTTTTGAA
CTAAACAAGATTAAGTTTGAGGCTAAAGAAGCTAAGAATAAGAAAATGAAGGCCTCAGAGCAAAAAGACC
AGGCAGCTAATGAAGGTCCAGAACAGTCCTCTGAAGTAAATGAATTGAACCAAATTCCTTCTCATAAAGC
ATTAACATTAACCCATGACAATGTTGTCACCGTGTCCCCTTATGCTCTCACACACGTTGCGGGGCCCTAT
AACCATTGGGTCTGAGAATTCGATATCAAGCTTATCGATAATCAACCTCTGGATTACAAAATTTGTGAAA
GATTGACTGGTATTCTTAACTATGTTGCTCCTTTTACGCTATGTGGATACGCTGCTTTAATGCCTTTGTA
TCATGCTATTGCTTCCCGTATGGCTTTCATTTTCTCCTCCTTGTATAAATCCTGGTTGCTGTCTCTTTAT
GAGGAGTTGTGGCCCGTTGTCAGGCAACGTGGCGTGGTGTGCACTGTGTTTGCTGACGCAACCCCCACTG
GTTGGGGCATTGCCACCACCTGTCAGCTCCTTTCCGGGACTTTCGCTTTCCCCCTCCCTATTGCCACGGC
GGAACTCATCGCCGCCTGCCTTGCCCGCTGCTGGACAGGGGCTCGGCTGTTGGGCACTGACAATTCCGTG
GTGTTGTCGGGGAAATCATCGTCCTTTCCTTGGCTGCTCGCCTGTGTTGCCACCTGGATTCTGCGCGGGA
CGTCCTTCTGCTACGTCCCTTCGGCCCTCAATCCAGCGGACCTTCCTTCCCGCGGCCTGCTGCCGGCTCT
GCGGCCTCTTCCGCGTCTTCGCCTTCGCCCTCAGACGAGTCGGATCTCCCTTTGGGCCGCCTCCCCGCAT
CGATACCGTCGACCTCGAGACCTAGAAAAACATGGAGCAATCACAAGTAGCAATACAGCAGCTACCAATG
CTGATTGTGCCTGGCTAGAAGCACAAGAGGAGGAGGAGGTGGGTTTTCCAGTCACACCTCAGGTACCTTT
AAGACCAATGACTTACAAGGCAGCTGTAGATCTTAGCCACTTTTTAAAAGAAAAGGGGGGACTGGAAGGG
CTAATTCACTCCCAACGAAGACAAGATATCCTTGATCTGTGGATCTACCACACACAAGGCTACTTCCCTG
ATTGGCAGAACTACACACCAGGGCCAGGGATCAGATATCCACTGACCTTTGGATGGTGCTACAAGCTAGT
ACCAGTTGAGCAAGAGAAGGTAGAAGAAGCCAATGAAGGAGAGAACACCCGCTTGTTACACCCTGTGAGC
CTGCATGGGATGGATGACCCGGAGAGAGAAGTATTAGAGTGGAGGTTTGACAGCCGCCTAGCATTTCATC
ACATGGCCCGAGAGCTGCATCCGGACTGTACTGGGTCTCTCTGGTTAGACCAGATCTGAGCCTGGGAGCT
CTCTGGCTAACTAGGGAACCCACTGCTTAAGCCTCAATAAAGCTTGCCTTGAGTGCTTCAAGTAGTGTGT
GCCCGTCTGTTGTGTGACTCTGGTAACTAGAGATCCCTCAGACCCTTTTAGTCAGTGTGGAAAATCTCTA
GCAGGGCCCGTTTAAACCCGCTGATCAGCCTCGACTGTGCCTTCTAGTTGCCAGCCATCTGTTGTTTGCC
CCTCCCCCGTGCCTTCCTTGACCCTGGAAGGTGCCACTCCCACTGTCCTTTCCTAATAAAATGAGGAAAT
TGCATCGCATTGTCTGAGTAGGTGTCATTCTATTCTGGGGGGTGGGGTGGGGCAGGACAGCAAGGGGGAG
GATTGGGAAGACAATAGCAGGCATGCTGGGGATGCGGTGGGCTCTATGGCTTCTGAGGCGGAAAGAACCA
GCTGGGGCTCTAGGGGGTATCCCC
[124 nt withheld, positions 11715-11838]
C
[91 nt withheld, positions 11840-11930]
A
[49 nt withheld, positions 11932-11980]
CCTTTGACGTTGGAGTCCACGTTCTTT
[37 nt withheld, positions 12008-12044]
ACCCTATCTCGGTCTATTCTTTTGATTTATAAGGGATTTTGCCGATTTCGGCCTATTGGTTAAAAAATGA
GCTGATTTAACAAAAATTTAACGCGAATTAATTCTGTGGAATGTGTGTCAGTTAGGGTGTGGAAAGTCCC
CAGGCTCCCCAGCAGGCAGAAGTATGCAAAGCATGCATCTCAATTAGTCAGCAACCATAGTCCCGCCCCT
AACTCCGCCCATCCCGCCCCTAACTCCGCCCAGTTCCGCCCATTCTCCGCCCCATGGCTGACTAATTTTT
TTTATTTATGCAGAGGCCGAGGCCGCCTCTGCCTCTGAGCTATTCCAGAAGTAGTGAGGAGGCTTTTTTG
GAGGCCTAGGCTTTTGCAAAAAGCTCCCGGGAGCTTGTATATCCATTTTCGGATCTGATCAGCACGTGTT
GACAATTAATCATCGGCATAGTATATCGGCATAGTATAATACGACAAGGTGAGGAACTAAACCATGGCCA
AGTTGACCAGTGCCGTTCCGGTGCTCACCGCGCGCGACGTCGCCGGAGCGGTCGAGTTCTGGACCGACCG
GCTCGGGTTCTCCCGGGACTTCGTGGAGGACGACTTCGCCGGTGTGGTCCGGGACGACGTGACCCTGTTC
ATCAGCGCGGTCCAGGACCAGGTGGTGCCGGACAACACCCTGGCCTGGGTGTGGGTGCGCGGCCTGGACG
AGCTGTACGCCGAGTGGTCGGAGGTCGTGTCCACGAACTTCCGGGACGCCTCCGGGCCGGCCATGACCGA
GATCGGCGAGCAGCCGTGGGGGCGGGAGTTCGCCCTGCGCGACCCGGCCGGCAACTGCGTGCACTTCGTG
GCCGAGGAGCAGGACTGACACGTGCTACGAGATTTCGATTCCACCGCCGCCTTCTATGAAAGGTTGGGCT
TCGGAATCGTTTTCCGGGACGCCGGCTGGATGATCCTCCAGCGCGGGGATCTCATGCTGGAGTTCTTCGC
CCACCCCAACTTGTTTATTGCAGCTTATAATGGTTACAAATAAAGCAATAGCATCACAAATTTCACAAAT
AAAGCATTTTTTTCACTGCATTCTAGTTGTGGTTTGTCCAAACTCATCAATGTATCTTATCATGTCTGTA
TACCGTCGACCTCTAGCTAGAGCTTGGCGTAATCATGGTCATAGCTGTTTCCTGTGTGAAATTGTTATCC
GCTCACAATTCCACACAACATACGAGCCGGAAGCATAAAGTGTAAAGCCTGGGGTGCCTAATGAGTGAGC
TAACTCACATTAATTGCGTTGCGCTCACTGCCCGCTTTCCAGTCGGGAAACCTGTCGTGCCAGCTGCATT
AATGAATCGGCCAACGCGCGGGGAGAGGCGGTTTGCGTATTGGGCGCTCTTCCGCTTCCTCGCTCACTGA
CTCGCTGCGCTCGGTCGTTCGGCTGCGGCGAGCGGTATCAGCTCACTCAAAGGCGGTAATACGGTTATCC
ACAGAATCAGGGGATAACGCAGGAAAGAACATGTGAGCAAAAGGCCAGCAAAAGGCCAGGAACCGTAAAA
AGGCCGCGTTGCTGGCGTTTTTCCATAGGCTCCGCCCCCCTGACGAGCATCACAAAAATCGACGCTCAAG
TCAGAGGTGGCGAAACCCGACAGGACTATAAAGATACCAGGCGTTTCCCCCTGGAAGCTCCCTCGTGCGC
TCTCCTGTTCCGACCCTGCCGCTTACCGGATACCTGTCCGCCTTTCTCCCTTCGGGAAGCGTGGCGCTTT
CTCATAGCTCACGCTGTAGGTATCTCAGTTCGGTGTAGGTCGTTCGCTCCAAGCTGGGCTGTGTGCACGA
ACCCCCCGTTCAGCCCGACCGCTGCGCCTTATCCGGTAACTATCGTCTTGAGTCCAACCCGGTAAGACAC
GACTTATCGCCACTGGCAGCAGCCACTGGTAACAGGATTAGCAGAGCGAGGTATGTAGGCGGTGCTACAG
AGTTCTTGAAGTGGTGGCCTAACTACGGCTACACTAGAAGAACAGTATTTGGTATCTGCGCTCTGCTGAA
GCCAGTTACCTTCGGAAAAAGAGTTGGTAGCTCTTGATCCGGCAAACAAACCACCGCTGGTAGCGGTGGT
TTTTTTGTTTGCAAGCAGCAGATTACGCGCAGAAAAAAAGGATCTCAAGAAGATCCTTTGATCTTTTCTA
CGGGGTCTGACGCTCAGTGGAACGAAAACTCACGTTAAGGGATTTTGGTCATGAGATTATCAAAAAGGAT
CTTCACCTAGATCCTTTTAAATTAAAAATGAAGTTTTAAATCAATCTAAAGTATATATGAGTAAACTTGG
TCTGACAGTTACCAATGCTTAATCAGTGAGGCACCTATCTCAGCGATCTGTCTATTTCGTTCATCCATAG
TTGCCTGACTCCCCGTCGTGTAGATAACTACGATACGGGAGGGCTTACCATCTGGCCCCAGTGCTGCAAT
GATACCGCGAGACCCACGCTCACCGGCTCCAGATTTATCAGCAATAAACCAGCCAGCCGGAAGGGCCGAG
CGCAGAAGTGGTCCTGCAACTTTATCCGCCTCCATCCAGTCTATTAATTGTTGCCGGGAAGCTAGAGTAA
GTAGTTCGCCAGTTAATAGTTTGCGCAACGTTGTTGCCATTGCTACAGGCATCGTGGTGTCACGCTCGTC
GTTTGGTATGGCTTCATTCAGCTCCGGTTCCCAACGATCAAGGCGAGTTACATGATCCCCCATGTTGTGC
AAAAAAGCGGTTAGCTCCTTCGGTCCTCCGATCGTTGTCAGAAGTAAGTTGGCCGCAGTGTTATCACTCA
TGGTTATGGCAGCACTGCATAATTCTCTTACTGTCATGCCATCCGTAAGATGCTTTTCTGTGACTGGTGA
GTACTCAACCAAGTCATTCTGAGAATAGTGTATGCGGCGACCGAGTTGCTCTTGCCCGGCGTCAATACGG
GATAATACCGCGCCACATAGCAGAACTTTAAAAGTGCTCATCATTGGAAAACGTTCTTCGGGGCGAAAAC
TCTCAAGGATCTTACCGCTGTTGAGATCCAGTTCGATGTAACCCACTCGTGCACCCAACTGATCTTCAGC
ATCTTTTACTTTCACCAGCGTTTCTGGGTGAGCAAAAACAGGAAGGCAAAATGCCGCAAAAAAGGGAATA
AGGGCGACACGGAAATGTTGAATACTCATACTCTTCCTTTTTCAATATTATTGAAGCATTTATCAGGGTT
ATTGTCTCATGAGCGGATACATATTTGAATGTATTTAGAAAAATAAACAAATAGGGGTTCCGCGCACATT
TCCCCGAAAAGTGCCACCTGACGTCGACGGATCGGGAGATCTCCCGATCCCCTATGGTGCACTCTCAGTA
CAATCTGCTCTGATGCCGCATAGTTAAGCCAGTATCTGCTCCCTGCTTGTGTGTTGGAGGTCGCTGAGTA
GTGCGCGAGCAAAATTTA
