>Addgene plasmid #84479 | Fuw-dCas9-Tet1CD_IM | addgene partial sequence | sequence record 165533 | dCas9-F2 5'-CCAAAGAGGTGCTGGACG-3'
AACTCGGATTGACCTCTCACAGCTCGGAGGGGATGAGGGAGCTGATCCAAAAAAGAAGAGAAAGGTAGAC
CCAAAGAAAAAACGAAAAGTAGATCCGAAAAAGAAGAGGAAGGTGGGATCCCTGCCCACCTGCAGCTGTC
TTGATCGAGTTATACAAAAAGACAAAGGCCCATATTATACACACCTTGGGGCAGGACCAAGTGTTGCTGC
TGTCAGGGAAATCATGGAGAATAGGTATGGTCAAAAAGGAAACGCAATAAGGATAGAAATAGTAGTGTAC
ACCGGTAAAGAAGGGAAAAGCTCTCATGGGTGTCCAATTGCTAAGTGGGTTTTAAGAAGAAGCAGTGATG
AAGAAAAAGTTCTTTGTTTGGTCCGGCAGCGTACAGGCCACCACTGTCCAACTGCTGTGATGGTGGTGCT
CATCATGGTGTGGGATGGCATCCCTCTTCCAATGGCCGACCGGCTATACACAGAGCTCACAGAGAATCTA
AAGTCATACAATGGGCACCCTACCGACAGAAGATGCACCCTCAATGAAAATCGTACCTGTACATGTCAAG
GAATTGATCCAGAGACTTGTGGAGCTTCATTCTCTTTTGGCTGTTCATGGAGTATGTACTTTAATGGCTG
TAAGTTTGGTAGAAGCCCAAGCCCCAGAAGATTTAGAATTGATCCAAGCTCTCCCTTACATGAAAAAAAC
CTTGAAGATAACTTACAGAGTTTGGCTACACGATTAGCTCCAATTTATAAGCAGTATGCTCCAGTAGCTT
ACCAAAATCAGGTGGAATATGAAAATGTTGCCCGAGAATGTCGGCTTGGCAGCAAGGAAGGTCGACCCTT
CTCTGGGGTCACTGCTTGCCTGGACTTCTGTGCTCATCCCCTACA
