>Addgene plasmid #84479 | Fuw-dCas9-Tet1CD_IM | addgene partial sequence | sequence record 165535 | WPRE-R 5'-CATAGCGTAAAAGGAGCAACA-3'
AATTTTGTAATCCAGAGGTTGATTATCGATAAGCTTGATATCGAATTCTCAGACCCAATGGTTATAGGGC
CCCGCAACGTGTGTGAGAGCATAAGGGGACACGGTGACAACATTGTCATGGGTTAATGTTAATGCTTTAT
GAGAAGGAATTTGGTTCAATTCATTTACTTCAGAGGACTGTTCTGGACCTTCATTAGCTGCCTGGTCTTT
TTGCTCTGAGGCCTTCATTTTCTTATTCTTAGCTTCTTTAGCCTCAAACTTAATCTTGTTTAGTTCAAAA
CCATGTTGGGGCTTATTTAGGTTTTTGTGCTGGTAAAAGACAAGGGAGAGGCGGGTTGGATGATTACGGT
TGGGGTGCTCAACAGGAGTGGTAGCGTGCAGCTCTCGCCGGGCACACTCAATCAAAACCGAGCCGTGAGC
AGGTGCGATGGCCACCCCACCAATATTTGCATCCAAAAAGATGTGCTCACTGTCTGACCAATACTCATCA
ATGTGGGGCAATTTCTCCTCAGCAGGTGACAGGGGGTCATCAGATAGGGGTTCGTCTGATGGAGGCTCAT
CTGCTTCAGAATGCTGCTCATCTTCTTCCATTGGAGAAGAGGCAAGGTCTTGAGGAGAGGTGAGGAAGGA
GGGCTGGTGGTTTGGCTGATGAGGCGTTAGCGGCTCAGTCACACCAGTGGAAGGCTCAGAATTAATGAGG
GGCTCCATCACAGGAGCAGACAGGGTGGGGAGAGGAGCCACTTCGCCAAGCTGTGAAATGCCAGGGCCAT
CAGCAGCTGCAGCATTGGCACCACTGAGTCTTCCCGAAGGCATCGTACAGTGGGGAGTGCTGCTTCTTTC
TGAAAACCCGCATGAAGCTGTTGC
